Addgene plasmid #240665: pG20_TEV_2xStrepII_FR
Purpose: (Empty Backbone) Expression plasmid for TEV-2xStrepII-tagged proteins with FAST-Red transgenic seed selection
Depositing lab: Hans-Henning Kunz. Depositing organization: Ludwig-Maximilians-Universitaet Muenchen (LMU). Publication: Catch & Release-rapid cost-effective protein purification from plants using a DIY GFP-Trap-protease approach. Schwartz S, Engstler C, Muhlbauer S, Windenbach E, Wunder T, Kunz HH, Brandt B. Plant J. 2025 Nov;124(3):e70544. doi: 10.1111/tpj.70544. PubMed 41222448.
Backbone
  Vector backbone: pGreen2.0
  Backbone size (bp): 7229
  Vector type: Plant Expression
  Selectable markers: FAST-Red
  Tag / fusion protein: TEV-2xStrepII (C terminal on backbone)
Growth in bacteria
  Bacterial resistance: Kanamycin, 50 μg/mL
  Growth temperature: 37°C
  Growth strain: DH5alpha
  Copy number: High Copy
Gene/Insert
  Gene/Insert name: None
  Tag / fusion protein: TEV-2xStrepII (C terminal on backbone)
Terms and licenses: Academic/Nonprofit Terms; Industry Terms: Not Available to Industry
How to cite: pG20_TEV_2xStrepII_FR was a gift from Hans-Henning Kunz (Addgene plasmid # 240665 ; http://n2t.net/addgene:240665 ; RRID:Addgene_240665)
