[The description below was written by a language model from this plasmid's Addgene catalogue record and pLannotate feature annotations shown in this document.]
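Description:
pG20_TEV_2xStrepII_FR is an empty plant expression backbone built on the pGreen2.0 binary vector, designed for producing proteins that carry a C-terminal TEV protease site followed by a double StrepII affinity tag. It is maintained in E. coli at high copy through a ColE1/pUC-type origin and selected with kanamycin via an aph(3')-Ia gene. The pSa origin allows replication in Agrobacterium, which in pGreen-type systems generally depends on a replicase supplied in trans by a helper plasmid. Nopaline-type left and right T-DNA border repeats delimit the region transferred into the plant genome.

Within the T-DNA, the FAST-Red marker is annotated as an oleosin coding sequence fused in frame to TagRFP. The fusion is targeted to seed oil bodies, so transgenic seeds can be picked by red fluorescence rather than by antibiotic or herbicide selection. The cloning position appears to be occupied by a bacterial placeholder cassette: a lac promoter and operator driving mRFP1, closed by the rrnB T1 and T7Te terminators. Such cassettes typically act as a visual dropout marker, with colonies losing their red colour when an insert replaces it, although the record does not describe the cloning strategy. Downstream lies the Arabidopsis HSP18.2 terminator, which would end the plant transcript.

The feature table does not annotate the TEV-2xStrepII tag itself, the plant promoter driving the gene of interest, or the promoter of the oleosin cassette, so these cannot be specified. The associated work concerns rapid, low-cost purification of proteins from plants, consistent with affinity capture via the Strep tags and protease cleavage to remove them.
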