Features (pLannotate 1.2.2; 17 found; start..end, strand, type, name):
     63..498     +  rep_origin     pSa ori: origin of replication from bacterial plasmid pSa
    625..647     +  misc_feature   LB T-DNA repeat: left border repeat from nopaline C58 T-DNA (truncated)
   1100..1792    -  CDS            TagRFP: TagRFP is a basic (constitutively fluorescent) red fluorescent protein published in 2007, derived from Entacmaea quadricolor. It has very low acid sensitivity.
   1793..2509    -  CDS            OLEO2_BRANA: Experimental evidence at protein level: Swiss-Prot protein existence level 1. May have a structural role to stabilize the lipid body during desiccation of the seed by preventing coalescence of the oil. Probably interacts with both lipid and phospholipid moieties of lipid bodies. May also provide recognition signals for specific lipase anchorage in lipolysis during seedling growth. From Brassica napus (Rape).
   3670..3757    +  CDS            lacI (fragment): lac repressor; lacI; The lac repressor binds to the lac operator to inhibit transcription in E. coli. This inhibition can be relieved by adding lactose or isopropyl-β-D-thiogalactopyranoside (IPTG).
   3770..3791    +  protein_bind   CAP binding site: CAP binding activates transcription in the presence of cAMP. E. coli catabolite activator protein
   3806..3836    +  promoter       lac promoter: promoter for the E. coli lac operon
   3844..3860    +  protein_bind   lac operator: The lac repressor binds to the lac operator to inhibit transcription in E. coli. This inhibition can be relieved by adding lactose or isopropyl-β-D-thiogalactopyranoside (IPTG). lac repressor encoded by lacI
   3896..4570    +  CDS            mRFP1: mRFP1 is a basic (constitutively fluorescent) red fluorescent protein published in 2002, derived from Discosoma sp.. It is reported to be a somewhat slowly-maturing monomer with low acid sensitivity.
   4618..4689    +  terminator     rrnB T1 terminator: transcription terminator T1 from the E. coli rrnB gene
   4705..4732    +  terminator     T7Te terminator: phage T7 early transcription terminator
   4896..5144    +  terminator     HSP terminator: efficient transcription terminator from the Arabidopsis thaliana heat shock protein 18.2 gene (Nagaya et al., 2010)
   5155..5185    -  promoter       NOS promoter (fragment): nopaline synthase promoter
   5309..5333    +  misc_feature   RB T-DNA repeat: right border repeat from nopaline C58 T-DNA
   5424..6012    -  rep_origin     ori: high-copy-number ColE1/pMB1/pBR322/pUC origin of replication
   6183..6998    -  CDS            KanR: aminoglycoside phosphotransferase; aph(3')-Ia; confers resistance to kanamycin in bacteria or G418 (Geneticin®) in eukaryotes
   7183..58      +  CDS            TRA2_ECOLX (fragment) (across the origin): Protein predicted: Swiss-Prot protein existence level 4. Required for transposition of transposon Tn903. From Escherichia coli.
>Addgene plasmid #240665 | pG20_TEV_2xStrepII_FR | addgene full sequence | sequence record 483918 | Addgene NGS Result
AGCTCTCATCAACCGTGGCTCCCTCACTTTCTGGCTGGATGATGGGGCGATTCAGGCGATCCCCATCCAA
CAGCCCGCCGTCGAGCGGGCTTTTTTATCCCCGGAAGCCTGTGGATAGAGGGTAGTTATCCACGTGAAAC
CGCTAATGCCCCGCAAAGCCTTGATTCACGGGGCTTTCCGGCCCGCTCCAAAAACTATCCACGTGAAATC
GCTAATCAGGGTACGTGAAATCGCTAATCGGAGTACGTGAAATCGCTAATAAGGTCACGTGAAATCGCTA
ATCAAAAAGGCACGTGAGAACGCTAATAGCCCTTTCAGATCAACAGCTTGCAAACACCCCTCGCTCCGGC
AAGTAGTTACAGCAAGTAGTATGTTCAATTAGCTTTTCAATTATGAATATATATATCAATTATTGGTCGC
CCTTGGCTTGTGGACAATGCGCTACGCGCACCGGCTCCGCCCGTGGACAACCGCAAGCGGTTGCCCACCG
TCGAGCGCCTTTGCCCACAACCCGGCGGCCGGCCGCAACAGATCGTTTTATAAATTTTTTTTTTTGAAAA
AGAAAAAGCCCGAAAGGCGGCAACCTCTCGGGCTTCTGGATTTCCGATCCCCGGAATTAGATCTTGGCAG
GATATATTGTGGTGTAACGTTATCACTAAATGGAGCAACCTACTGTTTTTGAAGTTTGGGTTGCCATGTA
ATCACTTGCAATAAATATATGTACTAATGACTGCATCGGCTTGCGTGTCTAAATTTGTAGCTTATTGAAA
ACTTTTTGTGGTTAAAGACGAATCCAGTTAACTAACATAAGTTTAACAAAACAAGACCTTTTCCATATAT
AGACCACCGTTACCAACTTACAAAGAAGCCAAATAAAGTACAACACAACACTTGCAAGTTACAAAAAGAG
AGGAAAAAAAACATGGTACCATTTGACAACATATAGAAACACACATAAACATTACTTATAACAAAAAGAT
TCAAACTCGGCTTTTATTATCTCCCCCTGATCAAATTCTAAACACTTTATTCCTCATAAACTAACTCCCC
GACATTGGAGTTATTGGACTATGACGATGACATCAGTGGGGTAAGCTCACTTGTGCCCCAGTTTGCTAGG
GAGGTCGCAGTATCTGGCCACAGCCACCTCGTGCTGCTCGACGTAGGTTTCTTTGTCGGCCTCCTTGATT
CTTTCCAGTCTGTGGTCCACATAGTAGACGCCGGGCATCTTGAGGTTCTTAGCGGGTTTCTTGGATCTGT
ATGTGGTCTTGAAGTTGCAGATCAGGTGGCCCCCGCCCACGAGCTTCAGGGCCATGTCGCTTCTGCCTTC
CAGGCCGCCGTCAGCGGGGTACAGCATCTCGGTGTTGGCCTCCCAGCCGAGTGTTTTCTTCTGCATCACA
GGGCCGTTGGATGGGAAGTTCACCCCTCTGATCTTGACGTTGTAGATGAGGCAGCCGTCCTGGAGGCTGG
TGTCCTGGGTAGCGGTCAGCACGCCCCCATCTTCGTATGTGGTGACTCTCTCCCATGTGAAGCCCTCAGG
GAAGGACTGCTTAAAGAAGTCGGGGATGCCCTGGGTGTGGTTGATGAAGGTTCTGCTGCCGTACATGAAG
CTGGTAGCCAGGATGTCGAAGGCGAAGGGGAGAGGGCCGCCCTCGACCACCTTGATTCTCATGGTCTGGG
TGCCCTCGTAGGGCTTGCCTTCGCCCTCGGATGTGCACTTGAAGTGGTGGTTGTTCACGGTGCCCTCCAT
GTACAGCTTCATGTGCATGTTCTCCTTAATCAGCTCGCTCATAGTAGTGTGCTGGCCACCACGAGTACGG
TCACGGTCATGTTCCCCACCAGTATGTTGCTGTCCGTAGTACTGAGCTCTGTCTTTCAGATCCTGAGCTT
TGCTTCCCAACTTCATCCTTGCACTGTCCAACTTGTCTGATCCCTGTGGGTGCTCTCCCGTTGCGTACCT
ATTCACAATCAATAGGTATCATACCAAGCATTTTACCTATATAGATGATATACACAGACACATTCAAGCT
AGCTAGGTCAAATTTCGTATTTAGTTAACCAAATGTTCCCTAGAATTTGCAATTTCTTATTGTTACATTT
GTTATTCGACCAAAAAAATTGATCCAAAGCTACTGGCTCAACACATGCATGCACATATTGCACAAAATTA
TGAAGTAAGATGATAAATGTGTGCTTACTTGTAAATCCAAGAGAAAACGGTTATAGCGGCAATGCCAAAC
CCTCCAGAGGAAAGAAAACCGGTGATGAGGAGTGCAACTGTGATGAGAGCCGGGACAAGGATTGGGCTGA
AGATAACGAGCAGAGGTGTTGCAACAGTCAAAGCTATGACAGTTCCAACAAGGGTAAGGCTGGAGAGAAC
AAGGAGGGAACCACCAGCTGTGACAGCAGTTGCAGCTTTAGCAATCTGCCTAGACTTGGAGTAGTCAGAT
CCTCGTCCGGACATCTGGTACTGGTCACGATCTCGGCCCATCATCGGGTACTGATCTCTGCCGATGATAT
CGTGATGGGTTCCTCTAGCTGTATCCGCCATTTTTTTGTTCTTGTTTACTAGAGAGAATGAGATTTTGAA
TGAGAGATTGATCAAAAAGATGTGTATATATTTTGGAAGAGGTAGGAGTGTTTGTTAGATATATTAAGAA
AGGAGACGAGAAGTCACGTGTCAATGGAGACATCATGCAATTGTAGGCCACGTGTTAATGGCGTCACCAT
GCAGCCGCTGCATGTGTTAACGAGAGGAGTCTATTCAAAGACACGTTTGTTTTTTGCCTAGCTCAGAATG
TGGCGTTGGCATCGAACCGAAACATAAAACGCAAAACGAACCTTTGGGCTCGTCAGTATGGGTTTGGGCC
TTCAATAGATTCCTTCTATACGGCCCACATATCCACTATTGGCAACAAAATTAGAAAAATTTAGGATTTA
GTTTTAAAATTTGTTCCGCGACATTATAAAGCTTCGACGAGTCAGTAATAAACGGCGTCAAAGTGGTTGC
AGCCGGCACACACGAGTCGTGTTTATCAACTCAAAGCACAAATACTTTTCCTCAACCTAAAAATAAGGCA
ATTAGCCAAAAACAACTTTGCGTGTAAACAACGCTCAATACACGTGTCATTTTATTATTAGCTATTGCTT
CACCGCCTTAGCTTTCTCGTGACCTAGTCGTCCTCGTCTTTTCTTCTTCTTCTTCTATAAAACAATACCC
AAAGACCTCTTCTTCTTCACAATTCAGATTTCAATTTCTCAAAATCTTAAAAACTTTCTCTCAATTCTCT
CTACCGTGATCAAGGTAAATTTCTGTGTTCCTTATTCTCTCAAAATCTTCGATTTTGTTTTCGTTCGATC
CCAATTTCGTATATGTTCTTTGGTTTAGATTCTGTTAATCTTAGATCGAAGTCGATTTTCTGGGTTTGAT
CGTTAGATATCATCTTAATTCTCGATTAGGGTTTCATAGATATCATCCGATTTGTTCAAATAATTTGAGT
TTTGTCGAATAATTACTCTTCGATTTGTGATTTCTATCTAGATCTGGTGTTAGTTTCTAGTTTGTGCGAT
CGAATTTGTCGATTAATCTGAGTTTTTCTGATTAACAGACTAGAGTTAACCGGGCTCAGGCCTGGCGCGC
CACTAGTGGATCCGATGGTGTCTTCGATTCAATACGCAAACCGCCTCTCCCCGCGCGTTGGCCGATTCAT
TAATGCAGCTGGCACGACAGGTTTCCCGACTGGAAAGCGGGCAGTGAGCGCAACGCAATTAATGTGAGTT
AGCTCACTCATTAGGCACCCCAGGCTTTACACTTTATGCTTCCGGCTCGTATGTTGTGTGGAATTGTGAG
CGGATAACAATTTCACACATACTAGAGAAAGAGGAGAAATACTAGATGGCTTCCTCCGAGGACGTTATCA
AAGAGTTCATGCGTTTCAAAGTTCGTATGGAAGGTTCCGTTAACGGTCACGAGTTCGAAATCGAAGGTGA
AGGTGAAGGTCGTCCGTACGAAGGTACCCAGACCGCTAAACTGAAAGTTACCAAAGGTGGTCCGCTGCCG
TTCGCTTGGGACATCCTGTCCCCGCAGTTCCAGTACGGTTCCAAGGCTTACGTTAAACACCCGGCTGACA
TCCCGGACTACCTGAAACTGTCCTTCCCGGAAGGTTTCAAATGGGAACGTGTTATGAACTTCGAGGACGG
TGGTGTTGTTACCGTTACCCAGGACTCCTCCCTGCAAGACGGTGAGTTCATCTACAAAGTTAAACTGCGT
GGTACCAACTTCCCGTCCGACGGTCCGGTTATGCAGAAAAAAACGATGGGTTGGGAAGCATCCACCGAAC
GTATGTACCCGGAGGACGGTGCTCTGAAAGGTGAAATCAAAATGCGTCTGAAACTGAAAGACGGTGGTCA
CTACGACGCTGAAGTTAAAACCACCTACATGGCTAAAAAACCGGTTCAGCTGCCGGGTGCTTACAAAACC
GACATCAAACTGGACATCACCTCCCACAACGAGGACTACACCATCGTTGAACAGTACGAACGTGCTGAAG
GTCGTCACTCCACCGGTGCTTAATAACGCTGATAGTGCTAGTGTAGATCGCTACTAGAGCCAGGCATCAA
ATAAAACGAAAGGCTCAGTCGAAAGACTGGGCCTTTCGTTTTATCTGTTGTTTGTCGGTGAACGCTCTCT
ACTAGAGTCACACTGGCTCACCTTCGGGTGGGCCTTTCTGCGTTTATAGAAGACACTGGACCCGGGAGTG
AGAACCTCTACTTCCAAGGCTCCATGGGTGGGTCCAGCGCATGGTCACATCCGCAGTTTGAAAAAGGTGG
TGGTAGCGGTGGTGGTTCAGGTGGTAGTGCTTGGAGCCATCCTCAGTTCGAGAAATAGGAGCTCATATGA
AGATGAAGATGAAATATTTGGTGTGTCAAATAAATAGCTTGTGTGCTTAAGTTTGTGTTTTTTTCTTGGC
TTGTTGTGTTATGAATTTGTGGCTTTTTCTAATATTAAATGAATGTAAGATCTCATTATAATGAATAAAC
AAATGTTTCTATAATCCATTGTGAATGTTTTGTTGGATCTCTTCTGCAGCATATAACTACTGTATGTGCT
ATGGTATGGACTATGGAATATGATTAAAGATAAGGAATTCAGATCGGCTGAGTGGCTCCTTCAACGTTGC
GGTTCTGTCAGTTCCAAACGTAAAACGGCTTGTCCCGCGTCATCGGCGGGGGTCATAACGTGACTCCCTT
AATTCTCCGCTCATGATCAGATTGTCGTTTCCCGCCTTCAGTTTAAACTATCAGTGTTTGACAGGATATA
TTGGCGGGTAAACTAAGTCGCTGTATGTGTTTGTTTGAGATCTCATGTGAGCAAAAGGCCAGCAAAAGGC
CAGGAACCGTAAAAAGGCCGCGTTGCTGGCGTTTTTCCATAGGCTCCGCCCCCCTGACGAGCATCACAAA
AATCGACGCTCAAGTCAGAGGTGGCGAAACCCGACAGGACTATAAAGATACCAGGCGTTTCCCCCTGGAA
GCTCCCTCGTGCGCTCTCCTGTTCCGACCCTGCCGCTTACCGGATACCTGTCCGCCTTTCTCCCTTCGGG
AAGCGTGGCGCTTTCTCATAGCTCACGCTGTAGGTATCTCAGTTCGGTGTAGGTCGTTCGCTCCAAGCTG
GGCTGTGTGCACGAACCCCCCGTTCAGCCCGACCGCTGCGCCTTATCCGGTAACTATCGTCTTGAGTCCA
ACCCGGTAAGACACGACTTATCGCCACTGGCAGCAGCCACTGGTAACAGGATTAGCAGAGCGAGGTATGT
AGGCGGTGCTACAGAGTTCTTGAAGTGGTGGCCTAACTACGGCTACACTAGAAGAACAGTATTTGGTATC
TGCGCTCTGCTGAAGCCAGTTACCTTCGGAAGAAGAGTTGGTAGCTCTTGATCCGGCAAACAAACCACCG
CTGGTAGCGGTGGTTTTTTTGTTTGCAAGCAGCAGATTACGCGCAGAAAAAAAGGATCTCAAGAAGATCC
TTTGATCTTTTCTACGGGGTCTGACGCTCAGTGGAACGAAAACTCACGTTAAGGGATTTTGGTCATGAGA
TTATCAAAAAGGATCTTCACCTAGATCCTTTTAAATTAAAAATGAAGTTTTAAATCAATCTAAAGTATAT
ATGTGTAACATTGGTCTAGTGATTAGAAAAACTCATCGAGCATCAAATGAAACTGCAATTTATTCATATC
AGGATTATCAATACCATATTTTTGAAAAAGCCGTTTCTGTAATGAAGGAGAAAACTCACCGAGGCAGTTC
CATAGGATGGCAAGATCCTGGTATCGGTCTGCGATTCCGACTCGTCCAACATCAATACAACCTATTAATT
TCCCCTCGTCAAAAATAAGGTTATCAAGTGAGAAATCACCATGAGTGACGACTGAATCCGGTGAGAATGG
CAAAAGTTTATGCATTTCTTTCCAGACTTGTTCAACAGGCCAGCCATTACGCTCGTCATCAAAATCACTC
GCATCAACCAAACCGTTATTCATTCGTGATTGCGCCTGAGCGAGACGAAATACGCGATCGCTGTTAAAAG
GACAATTACAAACAGGAATCGAATGCAACCGGCGCAGGAACACTGCCAGCGCATCAACAATATTTTCACC
TGAATCAGGATATTCTTCTAATACCTGGAATGCTGTTTTCCCTGGGATCGCAGTGGTGAGTAACCATGCA
TCATCAGGAGTACGGATAAAATGCTTGATGGTCGGAAGAGGCATAAATTCCGTCAGCCAGTTTAGTCTGA
CCATCTCATCTGTAACATCATTGGCAACGCTACCTTTGCCATGTTTCAGAAACAACTCTGGCGCATCGGG
CTTCCCATACAATCGGTAGATTGTCGCACCTGATTGCCCGACATTATCGCGAGCCCATTTATACCCATAT
AAATCAGCATCCATGTTGGAATTTAATCGCGGCCTTGAGCAAGACGTTTCCCGTTGAATATGGCTCATAA
CACCCCTTGTATTACTGTTTATGTAAGCAGACAGTTTTATTGTTCATGATGATATATTTTTATCTTGTGC
AATGTAACATCAGAGATTTTGAGACACAACGTGGCTTTGTTGAATAAATCGAACTTTTGCTGAGTTGAAG
GATCAGATCACGCATCTTCCCGACAACGCAGACCGTTCCGTGGCAAAGCAAAAGTTCAAAATCACCAACT
GGTCCACCTACAACAA
